Addgene plasmid #118396: pBHDuet61
Purpose: analysis of cis-splicing by mini inteins
Depositing lab: Hideo Iwai. Depositing organization: University of Helsinki. Publication: Structural Basis for the Persistence of Homing Endonucleases in Transcription Factor IIB Inteins. Iwai H, Mikula KM, Oeemig JS, Zhou D, Li M, Wlodawer A. J Mol Biol. 2017 Dec 8;429(24):3942-3956. doi: 10.1016/j.jmb.2017.10.016. Epub 2017 Oct 18. PubMed 29055778.
Backbone
  Vector backbone: pRSFDuet
  Backbone manufacturer: Novagen
  Vector type: Bacterial Expression
Growth in bacteria
  Bacterial resistance: Kanamycin, 50 μg/mL
  Growth temperature: 37°C
  Growth strain: DH5alpha
  Copy number: High Copy
Gene/Insert
  Gene/Insert name: MjaTFIIB mini intein
  Cloning method: Ligation Independent Cloning
Terms and licenses: Academic/Nonprofit Terms; Industry Terms: Not Available to Industry
How to cite: pBHDuet61 was a gift from Hideo Iwai (Addgene plasmid # 118396 ; http://n2t.net/addgene:118396 ; RRID:Addgene_118396)
