[The description below was written by a language model from this plasmid's Addgene catalogue record and pLannotate feature annotations shown in this document.]
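Description:
pBHDuet61 is a bacterial expression plasmid built on the Novagen pRSFDuet backbone and designed for analysing protein cis-splicing by a mini-intein. It replicates in E. coli from the RSF1030 origin, which is recorded as high copy and is compatible with plasmids carrying other origin types, so it can be co-maintained with a second vector. Selection is by kanamycin through an aph(3')-Ia aminoglycoside phosphotransferase gene. The plasmid also carries lacI with its own promoter. The lac repressor it supplies keeps expression off until induction with IPTG or lactose. The short AmpR promoter, TcR and CAP-site matches in the annotation appear to be backbone remnants rather than functional cassettes.

The single annotated expression cassette is driven by a T7 promoter with an adjacent lac operator and the T7 gene 10 ribosome binding site, and ends at a T7 terminator. It therefore requires a host that provides T7 RNA polymerase. The coding region begins with a short tag fragment that probably corresponds to a His tag, followed by a thrombin cleavage site. Next come a GB1 domain, a segment matching Methanocaldococcus jannaschii transcription factor IIB (the MjaTFIIB mini-intein insert), and a second GB1 domain. Downstream S-Tag and SET1 fragments are also annotated, but the record does not show whether they are translated as part of the fusion.

Placing the intein between two small, soluble GB1 domains creates a model precursor. Active splicing excises the intein and ligates the two GB1 units, while cleavage side reactions give different fragments, so these outcomes can typically be distinguished by size. The record does not give the exact boundaries of the mini-intein deletion.
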