Features (pLannotate 1.2.2; 20 found; start..end, strand, type, name):
      1..19      +  promoter       T7 promoter: promoter for bacteriophage T7 RNA polymerase
     20..44      +  protein_bind   lac operator: The lac repressor binds to the lac operator to inhibit transcription in E. coli. This inhibition can be relieved by adding lactose or isopropyl-β-D-thiogalactopyranoside (IPTG). lac repressor encoded by lacI
     59..81      +  RBS            RBS: efficient ribosome binding site from bacteriophage T7 gene 10 (Olins and Rangwala, 1989)
    100..116     +  CDS            capTEV™ (fragment): composite tag for in vivo biotinylation, TEV protease cleavage, and 6xHis tagging
    127..144     +  CDS            thrombin site: thrombin recognition and cleavage site
    154..311     +  CDS            GB1 (fragment): B1 domain of Streptococcal protein G effective as a solubilizing fusion partner (Cheng and Patel, 2004)
    319..900     +  CDS            tfb (fragment): TF2B_METJA - Experimental evidence at protein level: Swiss-Prot protein existence level 1. Stabilizes TBP binding to an archaeal box-A promoter. Also responsible for recruiting RNA polymerase II to the pre-initiation complex (DNA-TBP-TFIIB). From Methanocaldococcus jannaschii (strain ATCC 43067 / DSM 2661 / JAL-1 / JCM 10045 / NBRC 100440) (Methanococcus jannaschii).
    910..1067    +  CDS            GB1 (fragment): B1 domain of Streptococcal protein G effective as a solubilizing fusion partner (Cheng and Patel, 2004)
   1105..1146    +  CDS            S-Tag (fragment): affinity and epitope tag derived from pancreatic ribonuclease A
   1176..1193    +  CDS            SET1 (fragment): solubility-enhancement tag derived from T7 phage gene 10B
   1201..1248    +  terminator     T7 terminator: transcription terminator for bacteriophage T7 RNA polymerase
   1412..1469    +  promoter       AmpR promoter (fragment): bla
   1478..2293    -  CDS            KanR: aminoglycoside phosphotransferase; aph(3')-Ia; confers resistance to kanamycin in bacteria or G418 (Geneticin®) in eukaryotes
   2294..2385    -  promoter       AmpR promoter: bla
   2401..3150    -  rep_origin     RSF ori: Plasmids containing the RSF 1030 origin of replication can be propagated in E. coli cells that contain additional plasmids with compatible origins.
   3233..3297    -  CDS            TcR (fragment): tetracycline efflux protein; tet; confers resistance to tetracycline
   3312..3333    -  protein_bind   CAP binding site: CAP binding activates transcription in the presence of cAMP. E. coli catabolite activator protein
   3346..4428    -  CDS            lacI: lac repressor; lacI; The lac repressor binds to the lac operator to inhibit transcription in E. coli. This inhibition can be relieved by adding lactose or isopropyl-β-D-thiogalactopyranoside (IPTG).
   4429..4506    -  promoter       lacI promoter: lacI
   4514..4549    -  CDS            TcR (fragment): tetracycline efflux protein; tet; confers resistance to tetracycline
>Addgene plasmid #118396 | pBHDuet61 | addgene full sequence | sequence record 229640 | Addgene NGS Result
TAATACGACTCACTATAGGGGAATTGTGAGCGGATAACAATTCCCCTGTAGAAATAATTTTGTTTAACTT
TAATAAGGAGATATACCATGGGCAGCAGCCATCATCATCATCATCACAGCAGCGGCCTGGTGCCGCGCGG
CAGCCTAGGACAGTACAAACTTATCCTGAACGGTAAAACCCTGAAAGGTGAAACCACCACCGAAGCTGTT
GACGCTGCTACCGCGGAAAAAGTTTTCAAACAGTACGCTAACGACAACGGTGTTGACGGTGAATGGACCT
ACGACGACGCTACCAAAACCTACACCGTAACGGAAGGATCCTATAGTGTTGATTACAACGAACCAATAAT
CATTAAAGAGAATGGAGAAATAAAAGTTGTTAAAATTGGAGAACTTATAGATAAAATTATTGAAAACTCA
GAGAATATTAGAAGAGAGGGCATCTTAGAGATAGCAAAATGTAAAGGTATTGAAGTTATTGCCTTTAACA
GCAATTACAAATTTAAATTCATGCCTGTTTCGGAGGTTTCAAGGCATCCAGTTAGTGAGATGTTTGAAAT
AGTTGTTGAAGGGAATAAAAAGGTTAGAGTTACCAGAAGCCATAGTGTCTTTACCATAAGAGATAATGAG
GTAGTTCCAATAAGAGTTGATGAGCTAAAAGTTGGAGATATATTAGTTTTAGCAAAAGAATTGCCGAATA
TTGAAGAGGTAAGGAGAATAACAAATATATATACCAATAGAAAACTCGAAAAACTTATAAACTCTGATTT
CATATTCTTAAAAATTAAAGAGATTAATAAGGTAGAGCCAACCAGTGGATATGCCTATGATTTAACTGTT
CCAAATGCAGAAAACTTCGTTGCTGGATTTGGAGGATTTGTATTACACAACACCATCCACGGTACCCAGT
ACAAACTTATCCTGAACGGTAAAACCCTGAAAGGTGAAACCACCACCGAAGCTGTTGACGCTGCTACCGC
GGAAAAAGTTTTCAAACAGTACGCTAACGACAACGGTGTTGACGGTGAATGGACCTACGACGACGCTACC
AAAACCTACACCGTAACGGAATAAGCTTGGCTGTTTTGGCGGCTCGAGTCTGGTAAAGAAACCGCTGCTG
CGAAATTTGAACGCCAGCACATGGACTCGTCTACTAGCGCAGCTTAATTAACCTAGGCTGCTGCCACCGC
TGAGCAATAACTAGCATAACCCCTTGGGGCCTCTAAACGGGTCTTGAGGGGTTTTTTGCTGAAACCTCAG
GCATTTGAGAAGCACACGGTCACACTGCTTCCGGTAGTCAATAAACCGGTAAACCAGCAATAGACATAAG
CGGCTATTTAACGACCCTGCCCTGAACCGACGACAAGCTGACGACCGGGTCTCCGCAAGTGGCACTTTTC
GGGGAAATGTGCGCGGAACCCCTATTTGTTTATTTTTCTAAATACATTCAAATATGTATCCGCTCATGAA
TTAATTCTTAGAAAAACTCATCGAGCATCAAATGAAACTGCAATTTATTCATATCAGGATTATCAATACC
ATATTTTTGAAAAAGCCGTTTCTGTAATGAAGGAGAAAACTCACCGAGGCAGTTCCATAGGATGGCAAGA
TCCTGGTATCGGTCTGCGATTCCGACTCGTCCAACATCAATACAACCTATTAATTTCCCCTCGTCAAAAA
TAAGGTTATCAAGTGAGAAATCACCATGAGTGACGACTGAATCCGGTGAGAATGGCAAAAGTTTATGCAT
TTCTTTCCAGACTTGTTCAACAGGCCAGCCATTACGCTCGTCATCAAAATCACTCGCATCAACCAAACCG
TTATTCATTCGTGATTGCGCCTGAGCGAGACGAAATACGCGGTCGCTGTTAAAAGGACAATTACAAACAG
GAATCGAATGCAACCGGCGCAGGAACACTGCCAGCGCATCAACAATATTTTCACCTGAATCAGGATATTC
TTCTAATACCTGGAATGCTGTTTTCCCGGGGATCGCAGTGGTGAGTAACCATGCATCATCAGGAGTACGG
ATAAAATGCTTGATGGTCGGAAGAGGCATAAATTCCGTCAGCCAGTTTAGTCTGACCATCTCATCTGTAA
CATCATTGGCAACGCTACCTTTGCCATGTTTCAGAAACAACTCTGGCGCATCGGGCTTCCCATACAATCG
ATAGATTGTCGCACCTGATTGCCCGACATTATCGCGAGCCCATTTATACCCATATAAATCAGCATCCATG
TTGGAATTTAATCGCGGCCTAGAGCAAGACGTTTCCCGTTGAATATGGCTCATACTCTTCCTTTTTCAAT
ATTATTGAAGCATTTATCAGGGTTATTGTCTCATGAGCGGATACATATTTGAATGTATTTAGAAAAATAA
ACAAATAGGCATGCAGCGCTCTTCCGCTTCCTCGCTCACTGACTCGCTACGCTCGGTCGTTCGACTGCGG
CGAGCGGTGTCAGCTCACTCAAAAGCGGTAATACGGTTATCCACAGAATCAGGGGATAAAGCCGGAAAGA
ACATGTGAGCAAAAAGCAAAGCACCGGAAGAAGCCAACGCCGCAGGCGTTTTTCCATAGGCTCCGCCCCC
CTGACGAGCATCACAAAAATCGACGCTCAAGCCAGAGGTGGCGAAACCCGACAGGACTATAAAGATACCA
GGCGTTTCCCCCTGGAAGCTCCCTCGTGCGCTCTCCTGTTCCGACCCTGCCGCTTACCGGATACCTGTCC
GCCTTTCTCCCTTCGGGAAGCGTGGCGCTTTCTCATAGCTCACGCTGTTGGTATCTCAGTTCGGTGTAGG
TCGTTCGCTCCAAGCTGGGCTGTGTGCACGAACCCCCCGTTCAGCCCGACCGCTGCGCCTTATCCGGTAA
CTATCGTCTTGAGTCCAACCCGGTAAGACACGACTTATCGCCACTGGCAGCAGCCATTGGTAACTGATTT
AGAGGACTTTGTCTTGAAGTTATGCACCTGTTAAGGCTAAACTGAAAGAACAGATTTTGGTGAGTGCGGT
CCTCCAACCCACTTACCTTGGTTCAAAGAGTTGGTAGCTCAGCGAACCTTGAGAAAACCACCGTTGGTAG
CGGTGGTTTTTCTTTATTTATGAGATGATGAATCAATCGGTCTATCAAGTCAACGAACAGCTATTCCGTT
ACTCTAGATTTCAGTGCAATTTATCTCTTCAAATGTAGCACCTGAAGTCAGCCCCATACGATATAAGTTG
TAATTCTCATGTTAGTCATGCCCCGCGCCCACCGGAAGGAGCTGACTGGGTTGAAGGCTCTCAAGGGCAT
CGGTCGAGATCCCGGTGCCTAATGAGTGAGCTAACTTACATTAATTGCGTTGCGCTCACTGCCCGCTTTC
CAGTCGGGAAACCTGTCGTGCCAGCTGCATTAATGAATCGGCCAACGCGCGGGGAGAGGCGGTTTGCGTA
TTGGGCGCCAGGGTGGTTTTTCTTTTCACCAGTGAGACGGGCAACAGCTGATTGCCCTTCACCGCCTGGC
CCTGAGAGAGTTGCAGCAAGCGGTCCACGCTGGTTTGCCCCAGCAGGCGAAAATCCTGTTTGATGGTGGT
TAACGGCGGGATATAACATGAGCTGTCTTCGGTATCGTCGTATCCCACTACCGAGATGTCCGCACCAACG
CGCAGCCCGGACTCGGTAATGGCGCGCATTGCGCCCAGCGCCATCTGATCGTTGGCAACCAGCATCGCAG
TGGGAACGATGCCCTCATTCAGCATTTGCATGGTTTGTTGAAAACCGGACATGGCACTCCAGTCGCCTTC
CCGTTCCGCTATCGGCTGAATTTGATTGCGAGTGAGATATTTATGCCAGCCAGCCAGACGCAGACGCGCC
GAGACAGAACTTAATGGGCCCGCTAACAGCGCGATTTGCTGGTGACCCAATGCGACCAGATGCTCCACGC
CCAGTCGCGTACCGTCTTCATGGGAGAAAATAATACTGTTGATGGGTGTCTGGTCAGAGACATCAAGAAA
TAACGCCGGAACATTAGTGCAGGCAGCTTCCACAGCAATGGCATCCTGGTCATCCAGCGGATAGTTAATG
ATCAGCCCACTGACGCGTTGCGCGAGAAGATTGTGCACCGCCGCTTTACAGGCTTCGACGCCGCTTCGTT
CTACCATCGACACCACCACGCTGGCACCCAGTTGATCGGCGCGAGATTTAATCGCCGCGACAATTTGCGA
CGGCGCGTGCAGGGCCAGACTGGAGGTGGCAACGCCAATCAGCAACGACTGTTTGCCCGCCAGTTGTTGT
GCCACGCGGTTGGGAATGTAATTCAGCTCCGCCATCGCCGCTTCCACTTTTTCCCGCGTTTTCGCAGAAA
CGTGGCTGGCCTGGTTCACCACGCGGGAAACGGTCTGATAAGAGACACCGGCATACTCTGCGACATCGTA
TAACGTTACTGGTTTCACATTCACCACCCTGAATTGACTCTCTTCCGGGCGCTATCATGCCATACCGCGA
AAGGTTTTGCGCCATTCGATGGTGTCCGGGATCTCGACGCTCTCCCTTATGCGACTCCTGCATTAGGAAA
T
